>Addgene plasmid #159302 | FRP935 | addgene full sequence | sequence record 311152 | Addgene NGS Result
GACATGGAGGCCCAGAATACCCTCCTTGACAGTCTTGACGTGCGCAGCTCAGGGGCATGATGTGACTGTC
GCCCGTACATTTAGCCCATACATCCCCATGTATAATCATTTGCATCCATACATTTTGATGGCCGCACGGC
GCGAAGCAAAAATTACGGCTCCTCGCTGCAGACCTGCGAGCAGGGAAACGCTCCCCTCACAGACGCGTTG
AATTGTCCCCACGCCGCGCCCCTGTAGAGAAATATAAAAGGTTAGGATTTGCCACTGAGGTTCTTCTTTC
ATATACTTCCTTTTAAAATCTTGCTAGGATACAGTTCTCACATCACATCCGAACATAAACAACCATGGGT
AAGGAAAAGACTCACGTTTCGAGGCCGCGATTAAATTCCAACATGGATGCTGATTTATATGGGTATAAAT
GGGCTCGCGATAATGTCGGGCAATCAGGTGCGACAATCTATCGATTGTATGGGAAGCCCGATGCGCCAGA
GTTGTTTCTGAAACATGGCAAAGGTAGCGTTGCCAATGATGTTACAGATGAGATGGTCAGACTAAACTGG
CTGACGGAATTTATGCCTCTTCCGACCATCAAGCATTTTATCCGTACTCCTGATGATGCATGGTTACTCA
CCACTGCGATCCCCGGCAAAACAGCATTCCAGGTATTAGAAGAATATCCTGATTCAGGTGAAAATATTGT
TGATGCGCTGGCAGTGTTCCTGCGCCGGTTGCATTCGATTCCTGTTTGTAATTGTCCTTTTAACAGCGAT
CGCGTATTTCGTCTCGCTCAGGCGCAATCACGAATGAATAACGGTTTGGTTGATGCGAGTGATTTTGATG
ACGAGCGTAATGGCTGGCCTGTTGAACAAGTCTGGAAAGAAATGCATAAGCTTTTGCCATTCTCACCGGA
TTCAGTCGTCACTCATGGTGATTTCTCACTTGATAACCTTATTTTTGACGAGGGGAAATTAATAGGTTGT
ATTGATGTTGGACGAGTCGGAATCGCAGACCGATACCAGGATCTTGCCATCCTATGGAACTGCCTCGGTG
AGTTTTCTCCTTCATTACAGAAACGGCTTTTTCAAAAATATGGTATTGATAATCCTGATATGAATAAATT
GCAGTTTCATTTGATGCTCGATGAGTTTTTCTAATCAGTACTGACAATAAAAAGATTCTTGTTTTCAAGA
ACTTGTCATTTGTATAGTTTTTTTATATTGTAGTTGTTCTATTTTAATCAAATGTTAGCGTGATTTATAT
TTTTTTTCGCCTCGACATCATCTGCCCAGATGCGAAGTTAAGTGCGCAGAAAGTAATATCATGCGTCAAT
CGTATGTGAATGCTGGTCGCTATACTGCTGTCGATTCGATACTAACGCCGCCATCCAGTTTAAACGAGCT
CGAATTCATCGATGATATCAGATCCACTAGTGGCCTATGCGGCCGCGGATCTGCCGGTCTCCCTATAGTG
AGTCGTATTAATTTCGATAAGCCAGGTTAACCTGCATTAATGAATCGGCCAACGCGCGGGGAGAGGCGGT
TTGCGTATTGGGCGCTCTTCCGCTTCCTCGCTCACTGACTCGCTGCGCTCGGTCGTTCGGCTGCGGCGAG
CGGTATCAGCTCACTCAAAGGCGGTAATACGGTTATCCACAGAATCAGGGGATAACGCAGGAAAGAACAT
GTGAGCAAAAGGCCAGCAAAAGGCCAGGAACCGTAAAAAGGCCGCGTTGCTGGCGTTTTTCCATAGGCTC
CGCCCCCCTGACGAGCATCACAAAAATCGACGCTCAAGTCAGAGGTGGCGAAACCCGACAGGACTATAAA
GATACCAGGCGTTTCCCCCTGGAAGCTCCCTCGTGCGCTCTCCTGTTCCGACCCTGCCGCTTACCGGATA
CCTGTCCGCCTTTCTCCCTTCGGGAAGCGTGGCGCTTTCTCATAGCTCACGCTGTAGGTATCTCAGTTCG
GTGTAGGTCGTTCGCTCCAAGCTGGGCTGTGTGCACGAACCCCCCGTTCAGCCCGACCGCTGCGCCTTAT
CCGGTAACTATCGTCTTGAGTCCAACCCGGTAAGACACGACTTATCGCCACTGGCAGCAGCCACTGGTAA
CAGGATTAGCAGAGCGAGGTATGTAGGCGGTGCTACAGAGTTCTTGAAGTGGTGGCCTAACTACGGCTAC
ACTAGAAGAACAGTATTTGGTATCTGCGCTCTGCTGAAGCCAGTTACCTTCGGAAAAAGAGTTGGTAGCT
CTTGATCCGGCAAACAAACCACCGCTGGTAGCGGTGGTTTTTTTGTTTGCAAGCAGCAGATTACGCGCAG
AAAAAAAGGATCTCAAGAAGATCCTTTGATCTTTTCTACGGGGTCTGACGCTCAGTGGAACGAAAACTCA
CGTTAAGGGATTTTGGTCATGAGATTATCAAAAAGGATCTTCACCTAGATCCTTTTAAATTAAAAATGAA
GTTTTAAATCAATCTAAAGTATATATGAGTAAACTTGGTCTGACAGTTACCAATGCTTAATCAGTGAGGC
ACCTATCTCAGCGATCTGTCTATTTCGTTCATCCATAGTTGCCTGACTCCCCGTCGTGTAGATAACTACG
ATACGGGAGGGCTTACCATCTGGCCCCAGTGCTGCAATGATACCGCGAGACCCACGCTCACCGGCTCCAG
ATTTATCAGCAATAAACCAGCCAGCCGGAAGGGCCGAGCGCAGAAGTGGTCCTGCAACTTTATCCGCCTC
CATCCAGTCTATTAATTGTTGCCGGGAAGCTAGAGTAAGTAGTTCGCCAGTTAATAGTTTGCGCAACGTT
GTTGCCATTGCTACAGGCATCGTGGTGTCACGCTCGTCGTTTGGTATGGCTTCATTCAGCTCCGGTTCCC
AACGATCAAGGCGAGTTACATGATCCCCCATGTTGTGCAAAAAAGCGGTTAGCTCCTTCGGTCCTCCGAT
CGTTGTCAGAAGTAAGTTGGCCGCAGTGTTATCACTCATGGTTATGGCAGCACTGCATAATTCTCTTACT
GTCATGCCATCCGTAAGATGCTTTTCTGTGACTGGTGAGTACTCAACCAAGTCATTCTGAGAATAGTGTA
TGCGGCGACCGAGTTGCTCTTGCCCGGCGTCAATACGGGATAATACCGCGCCACATAGCAGAACTTTAAA
AGTGCTCATCATTGGAAAACGTTCTTCGGGGCGAAAACTCTCAAGGATCTTACCGCTGTTGAGATCCAGT
TCGATGTAACCCACTCGTGCACCCAACTGATCTTCAGCATCTTTTACTTTCACCAGCGTTTCTGGGTGAG
CAAAAACAGGAAGGCAAAATGCCGCAAAAAAGGGAATAAGGGCGACACGGAAATGTTGAATACTCATACT
CTTCCTTTTTCAATATTATTGAAGCATTTATCAGGGTTATTGTCTCATGAGCGGATACATATTTGAATGT
ATTTAGAAAAATAAACAAATAGGGGTTCCGCGCACATTTCCCCGAAAAGTGCCACCTGACGTCTAAGAAA
CCATTATTATCATGACATTAACCTATAAAAATAGGCGTATCACGAGGCCCTTTCGTCTCGCGCGTTTCGG
TGATGACGGTGAAAACCTCTGACACATGCAGCTCCCGGAGACGGTCACAGCTTGTCTGTAAGCGGATGCC
GGGAGCAGACAAGCCCGTCAGGGCGCGTCAGCGGGTGTTGGCGGGTGTCGGGGCTGGCTTAACTATGCGG
CATCAGAGCAGATTGTACTGAGAGTGCACCATATGGACATATTGTCGTTAGAACGCGGCTACAATTAATA
CATAACCTTATGTATCATACACATACGATTTAGGTGACACTATAGAACGCGGCCGCCAGCTGAAGCTTCG
TACGCTGCAGGTCGACGGATCGGTGACGGTGCTGGTTTAATTAACATGGTTTCCAAGGGTGAAGAATTAT
TCACTGGTGTTGTTCCAATCTTGGTTGAATTGGATGGTGATGTTAACGGTCACAAGTTTTCTGTTAGAGG
TGAAGGTGAAGGTGATGCTACTAATGGTAAATTGACCTTGAAGTTCATCTGCACCTCTGGTAAGTTGCCA
GTTCCATGGCCAACTTTGGTTACTACTTTGTCTTATGGTGTTCAATGCTTCGCTAGATACCCAGATCATA
TGAAGCAACACGATTTCTTCAAATCCGCTATGCCAGAAGGTTACGTTCAAGAAAGAACCATCTCTTTCAA
GGATGACGGTTCTTATAGAACTAGAGCCGAAGTTAAGTTCGAAGGTGATACCTTGGTTAACAGAATCGAA
TTGAAGGGTATCGACTTCAAAGAAGATGGTAACATCTTGGGTCATAAGTTGGAATACAACATGAACGTTT
GGGATGCTTACATTACCGCTGATAAGCAAAAGAACGGTATTAAGGCCAACTTCAAGATCGAACACAATGT
TGAAGATGGTGGTGTACAATTGGCTGATGCTTATCAACAAAACACCCCAATTGGTGATGGTTCAGTTTTG
TTGCCAGATAACCATTACTTGTCCTTCCAATCCAAGTTGTTCAAGGATCCAAACGAACAAAGAGATCACA
TGGTCTTGTTGGAATTTGTTACTGCTGCTGGTATTACTCCAGGTATGGATGAATTATACAAATAGGGCGC
GCCACTTCTAAATAAGCGAATTTCTTATGATTTATGATTTTTATTATTAAATAAGTTATAAAAAAAATAA
GTGTATACAAATTTTAAAGTGACTCTTAGGTTTTAAAACGAAAATTCTTATTCTTGAGTAACTCTTTCCT
GTAGGTCAGGTTGCTTTCTCAGGTATAGTATGAGGTCGCTCTTATTGACCACACCTCTACCGGCAGATCC
GCTAGGGATAACAGGGTAATATAGATCTGTTTAGCTTGCCTCGTCCCCGCCGGGTCACCCGGCCAGC
Features (pLannotate 1.2.2; 11 found; start..end, strand, type, name):
      1..1357    +  gene           kanMX: yeast selectable marker conferring kanamycin resistance (Wach et al., 1994)
   1462..1480    -  promoter       T7 promoter: promoter for bacteriophage T7 RNA polymerase
   1502..1555    -  CDS            lacI (fragment): lac repressor; lacI; The lac repressor binds to the lac operator to inhibit transcription in E. coli. This inhibition can be relieved by adding lactose or isopropyl-β-D-thiogalactopyranoside (IPTG).
   1738..2326    -  rep_origin     ori: high-copy-number ColE1/pMB1/pBR322/pUC origin of replication
   2497..3357    -  CDS            AmpR: β-lactamase; bla; confers resistance to ampicillin, carbenicillin, and related antibiotics
   3358..3462    -  promoter       AmpR promoter: bla
   3557..3592    +  CDS            rop (fragment): Rop protein, which maintains plasmids at low copy number; rop
   3694..3745    +  misc_feature   bom (fragment): basis of mobility region from pBR322
   3808..3826    +  promoter       SP6 promoter: promoter for bacteriophage SP6 RNA polymerase
   3896..4612    +  CDS            mAmetrine: mAmetrine is a basic (constitutively fluorescent) long stokes shift fluorescent protein published in 2008, derived from Aequorea victoria. It is reported to be a very rapidly-maturing monomer with moderate acid sensitivity.
   4636..4823    +  terminator     ADH1 terminator: S. cerevisiae ADH1; transcription terminator for the S. cerevisiae alcohol dehydrogenase 1 (ADH1) gene
