[The description below was written by a language model from this plasmid's Addgene catalogue record and pLannotate feature annotations shown in this document.]
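Description:
FRP935 is a yeast C-terminal tagging vector built on the pFA6 backbone. It serves as a template module for fusing a chromosomal gene to the fluorescent protein mAmetrine, rather than as an autonomously replicating expression plasmid. No yeast origin or centromere is annotated in the 4,897 nt sequence. In E. coli the plasmid is maintained through a high-copy ColE1/pUC-type origin and selected with ampicillin via the β-lactamase gene and its native promoter. Short fragments of lacI, rop and the pBR322 bom region are annotated as well and appear to be nonfunctional backbone remnants.

The payload is a synthetic, yeast codon-optimized mAmetrine coding sequence, cloned between PacI and AscI sites that both remain intact. mAmetrine is a monomeric, rapidly maturing Aequorea victoria derivative with a long Stokes shift. The S. cerevisiae ADH1 terminator follows the coding sequence directly, and the kanMX cassette lies next to it across the origin of the circular map. KanMX is the yeast selectable marker, used in practice for G418 selection. No yeast promoter is annotated upstream of mAmetrine, which fits the tagging design: the fluorescent protein is expressed only once it is joined in frame to the 3′ end of a target gene and driven by that gene's own promoter. In pFA6-type vectors the tag–terminator–marker unit is typically amplified with primers carrying homology to the target locus and integrated by homologous recombination, although the record does not describe this procedure. SP6 and T7 promoters flank the module, and the SP6 site is listed as a sequencing primer position. The catalogue classes the plasmid as an empty backbone for creating mAmetrine gene fusions under KanMX selection.
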