Addgene plasmid #159302: FRP935
Purpose: (Empty Backbone) Yeast tagging vector to create gene fusion with yeast codon optimized mAmetrine under KanMX selection
Depositing lab: Joerg Stelling. Depositing organization: ETH Zurich (Swiss Federal Institute of Technology).
Backbone
  Vector backbone: pFA6
  Vector type: Yeast Expression
  Selectable markers: KanMX
Growth in bacteria
  Bacterial resistance: Ampicillin, 100 μg/mL
  Growth temperature: 37°C
  Growth strain: DH5alpha
  Copy number: Unknown
Gene/Insert
  Gene/Insert name: mAmetrine
  Species: Synthetic
  Cloning method: Restriction Enzyme; 5′ cloning site PacI (not destroyed); 3′ cloning site AscI (not destroyed)
  Sequencing primers: 5′ SP6
Terms and licenses: Academic/Nonprofit Terms; Industry Terms: Not Available to Industry
How to cite: FRP935 was a gift from Joerg Stelling (Addgene plasmid # 159302 ; http://n2t.net/addgene:159302 ; RRID:Addgene_159302)
