>Addgene plasmid #159302 | FRP935 | depositor partial sequence | sequence record 307772 | Result from SP6 sequencing primer
GGATCGGTGACGGTGCTGGTTTAATTAACATGGTTTCCAAGGGTGAAGAATTATTCACTGGTGTTGTTCC
AATCTTGGTTGAATTGGATGGTGATGTTAACGGTCACAAGTTTTCTGTTAGAGGTGAAGGTGAAGGTGAT
GCTACTAATGGTAAATTGACCTTGAAGTTCATCTGCACCTCTGGTAAGTTGCCAGTTCCATGGCCAACTT
TGGTTACTACTTTGTCTTATGGTGTTCAATGCTTCGCTAGATACCCAGATCATATGAAGCAACACGATTT
CTTCAAATCCGCTATGCCAGAAGGTTACGTTCAAGAAAGAACCATCTCTTTCAAGGATGACGGTTCTTAT
AGAACTAGAGCCGAAGTTAAGTTCGAAGGTGATACCTTGGTTAACAGAATCGAATTGAAGGGTATCGACT
TCAAAGAAGATGGTAACATCTTGGGTCATAAGTTGGAATACAACATGAACGTTTGGGATGCTTACATTAC
CGCTGATAAGCAAAAGAACGGTATTAAGGCCAACTTCAAGATCGAACACAATGTTGAAGATGGTGGTGTA
CAATTGGCTGATGCTTATCAACAAAACACCCCAATTGGTGATGGTTCAGTTTTGTTGCCAGATAACCATT
ACTTGTCCTTCCAATCCAAGTTGTTCAAGGATCCAAACGAACAAAGAGATCACATGGTCTTGTTGGAATT
TGTTACTGCTGCTGGTATTACTCCAGGTATGGATGAATTATACAAATAGGGCGCGCCACTTCTAAATAAG
CGAATTTCTTATGATTTATGATTTTTATTATTAAATAAGTTATAAAAAAAATAAGTGTATACAAATTTTA
AAGTGACTCTTANGTTTTAAAACGAAAATTCTTATTCTTGAGTAACTCTTTCCTGTAG
